>Addgene plasmid #134862 | pLVX-EF1a-GalT-IRES-Puromycin | addgene full sequence | sequence record 322923 | Addgene NGS Result
TGGAAGGGCTAATTCACTCCCAAAGAAGACAAGATATCCTTGATCTGTGGATCTACCACACACAAGGCTA
CTTCCCTGATTAGCAGAACTACACACCAGGGCCAGGGGTCAGATATCCACTGACCTTTGGATGGTGCTAC
AAGCTAGTACCAGTTGAGCCAGATAAGGTAGAAGAGGCCAATAAAGGAGAGAACACCAGCTTGTTACACC
CTGTGAGCCTGCATGGGATGGATGACCCGGAGAGAGAAGTGTTAGAGTGGAGGTTTGACAGCCGCCTAGC
ATTTCATCACGTGGCCCGAGAGCTGCATCCGGAGTACTTCAAGAACTGCTGATATCGAGCTTGCTACAAG
GGACTTTCCGCTGGGGACTTTCCAGGGAGGCGTGGCCTGGGCGGGACTGGGGAGTGGCGAGCCCTCAGAT
CCTGCATATAAGCAGCTGCTTTTTGCCTGTACTGGGTCTCTCTGGTTAGACCAGATCTGAGCCTGGGAGC
TCTCTGGCTAACTAGGGAACCCACTGCTTAAGCCTCAATAAAGCTTGCCTTGAGTGCTTCAAGTAGTGTG
TGCCCGTCTGTTGTGTGACTCTGGTAACTAGAGATCCCTCAGACCCTTTTAGTCAGTGTGGAAAATCTCT
AGCAGTGGCGCCCGAACAGGGACTTGAAAGCGAAAGGGAAACCAGAGGAGCTCTCTCGACGCAGGACTCG
GCTTGCTGAAGCGCGCACGGCAAGAGGCGAGGGGCGGCGACTGGTGAGTACGCCAAAAATTTTGACTAGC
GGAGGCTAGAAGGAGAGAGATGGGTGCGAGAGCGTCAGTATTAAGCGGGGGAGAATTAGATCGCGATGGG
AAAAAATTCGGTTAAGGCCAGGGGGAAAGAAAAAATATAAATTAAAACATATAGTATGGGCAAGCAGGGA
GCTAGAACGATTCGCAGTTAATCCTGGCCTGTTAGAAACATCAGAAGGCTGTAGACAAATACTGGGACAG
CTACAACCATCCCTTCAGACAGGATCAGAAGAACTTAGATCATTATATAATACAGTAGCAACCCTCTATT
GTGTGCATCAAAGGATAGAGATAAAAGACACCAAGGAAGCTTTAGACAAGATAGAGGAAGAGCAAAACAA
AAGTAAGACCACCGCACAGCAAGCGGCCGGCCGCTGATCTTCAGACCTGGAGGAGGAGATATGAGGGACA
ATTGGAGAAGTGAATTATATAAATATAAAGTAGTAAAAATTGAACCATTAGGAGTAGCACCCACCAAGGC
AAAGAGAAGAGTGGTGCAGAGAGAAAAAAGAGCAGTGGGAATAGGAGCTTTGTTCCTTGGGTTCTTGGGA
GCAGCAGGAAGCACTATGGGCGCAGCGTCAATGACGCTGACGGTACAGGCCAGACAATTATTGTCTGGTA
TAGTGCAGCAGCAGAACAATTTGCTGAGGGCTATTGAGGCGCAACAGCATCTGTTGCAACTCACAGTCTG
GGGCATCAAGCAGCTCCAGGCAAGAATCCTGGCTGTGGAAAGATACCTAAAGGATCAACAGCTCCTGGGG
ATTTGGGGTTGCTCTGGAAAACTCATTTGCACCACTGCTGTGCCTTGGAATGCTAGTTGGAGTAATAAAT
CTCTGGAACAGATTTGGAATCACACGACCTGGATGGAGTGGGACAGAGAAATTAACAATTACACAAGCTT
AATACACTCCTTAATTGAAGAATCGCAAAACCAGCAAGAAAAGAATGAACAAGAATTATTGGAATTAGAT
AAATGGGCAAGTTTGTGGAATTGGTTTAACATAACAAATTGGCTGTGGTATATAAAATTATTCATAATGA
TAGTAGGAGGCTTGGTAGGTTTAAGAATAGTTTTTGCTGTACTTTCTATAGTGAATAGAGTTAGGCAGGG
ATATTCACCATTATCGTTTCAGACCCACCTCCCAACCCCGAGGGGACCCGACAGGCCCGAAGGAATAGAA
GAAGAAGGTGGAGAGAGAGACAGAGACAGATCCATTCGATTAGTGAACGGATCTCGACGGTATCGCCTTT
AAAAGAAAAGGGGGGATTGGGGGGTACAGTGCAGGGGAAAGAATAGTAGACATAATAGCAACAGACATAC
AAACTAAAGAATTACAAAAACAAATTACAAAAATTCAAAATTTTCGGGTTTATTACAGGGACAGCAGAGA
TCCAGTTTATCGATGAGTAATTCATACAAAAGGACTCGCCCCTGCCTTGGGGAATCCCAGGGACCGTCGT
TAAACTCCCACTAACGTAGAACCCAGAGATCGCTGCGTTCCCGCCCCCTCACCCGCCCGCTCTCGTCATC
ACTGAGGTGGAGAAGAGCATGCGTGAGGCTCCGGTGCCCGTCAGTGGGCAGAGCGCACATCGCCCACAGT
CCCCGAGAAGTTGGGGGGAGGGGTCGGCAATTGAACCGGTGCCTAGAGAAGGTGGCGCGGGGTAAACTGG
GAAAGTGATGTCGTGTACTGGCTCCGCCTTTTTCCCGAGGGTGGGGGAGAACCGTATATAAGTGCAGTAG
TCGCCGTGAACGTTCTTTTTCGCAACGGGTTTGCCGCCAGAACACAGGTAAGTGCCGTGTGTGGTTCCCG
CGGGCCTGGCCTCTTTACGGGTTATGGCCCTTGCGTGCCTTGAATTACTTCCACGCCCCTGGCTGCAGTA
CGTGATTCTTGATCCCGAGCTTCGGGTTGGAAGTGGGTGGGAGAGTTCGAGGCCTTGCGCTTAAGGAGCC
CCTTCGCCTCGTGCTTGAGTTGAGGCCTGGCTTGGGCGCTGGGGCCGCCGCGTGCGAATCTGGTGGCACC
TTCGCGCCTGTCTCGCTGCTTTCGATAAGTCTCTAGCCATTTAAAATTTTTGATGACCTGCTGCGACGCT
TTTTTTCTGGCAAGATAGTCTTGTAAATGCGGGCCAAGATCTGCACACTGGTATTTCGGTTTTTGGGGCC
GCGGGCGGCGACGGGGCCCGTGCGTCCCAGCGCACATGTTCGGCGAGGCGGGGCCTGCGAGCGCGGCCAC
CGAGAATCGGACGGGGGTAGTCTCAAGCTGGCCGGCCTGCTCTGGTGCCTGGCCTCGCGCCGCCGTGTAT
CGCCCCGCCCTGGGCGGCAAGGCTGGCCCGGTCGGCACCAGTTGCGTGAGCGGAAAGATGGCCGCTTCCC
GGCCCTGCTGCAGGGAGCTCAAAATGGAGGACGCGGCGCTCGGGAGAGCGGGCGGGTGAGTCACCCACAC
AAAGGAAAAGGGCCTTTCCGTCCTCAGCCGTCGCTTCATGTGACTCCACGGAGTACCGGGCGCCGTCCAG
GCACCTCGATTAGTTCTCGAGCTTTTGGAGTACGTCGTCTTTAGGTTGGGGGGAGGGGTTTTATGCGATG
GAGTTTCCCCACACTGAGTGGGTGGAGACTGAAGTTAGGCCAGCTTGGCACTTGATGTAATTCTCCTTGG
AATTTGCCCTTTTTGAGTTTGGATCTTGGTTCATTCTCAAGCCTCAGACAGTGGTTCAAAGTTTTTTTCT
TCCATTTCAGGTGTCGTGAGGATCTATTTCCGGTGAATTCCTCGAGACTAGCATGAGGCTTCGGGAGCCG
CTCCTGAGCGGCAGCGCCGCGATGCCAGGCGCGTCCCTACAGCGGGCCTGCCGCCTGCTCGTGGCCGTCT
GCGCTCTGCACCTTGGCGTCACCCTCGTTTACTACCTGGCTGGCCGCGACCTGAGCCGCCTGCCCCAACT
GGTCGGAGTCTCCACACCGCTGCAGGGCGGCTCGAACAGTGCCGCCGCCATCGGGCAGTCCTCCGGGGAG
CTCCGGACCGGAGGGGCCAAGGATCCCGTGAGCAAGGGCGAGGAGCTGTTCACCGGGGTGGTGCCCATCC
TGGTCGAGCTGGACGGCGACGTAAACGGCCACAAGTTCAGCGTGTCCGGCGAGGGCGAGGGCGATGCCAC
CTACGGCAAGCTGACCCTGAAGTTCATCTGCACCACCGGCAAGCTGCCCGTGCCCTGGCCCACCCTCGTG
ACCACCCTGACCTACGGCGTGCAGTGCTTCAGCCGCTACCCCGACCACATGAAGCAGCACGACTTCTTCA
AGTCCGCCATGCCCGAAGGCTACGTCCAGGAGCGCACCATCTTCTTCAAGGACGACGGCAACTACAAGAC
CCGCGCCGAGGTGAAGTTCGAGGGCGACACCCTGGTGAACCGCATCGAGCTGAAGGGCATCGACTTCAAG
GAGGACGGCAACATCCTGGGGCACAAGCTGGAGTACAACTACAACAGCCACAACGTCTATATCATGGCCG
ACAAGCAGAAGAACGGCATCAAGGTGAACTTCAAGATCCGCCACAACATCGAGGACGGCAGCGTGCAGCT
CGCCGACCACTACCAGCAGAACACCCCCATCGGCGACGGCCCCGTGCTGCTGCCCGACAACCACTACCTG
AGCACCCAGTCCGCCCTGAGCAAAGACCCCAACGAGAAGCGCGATCACATGGTCCTGCTGGAGTTCGTGA
CCGCCGCCGGGATCACTCTCGGCATGGACGAGCTGTACAAGTAAAGCGGCCGCGGATCCCGCCCCTCTCC
CTCCCCCCCCCCTAACGTTACTGGCCGAAGCCGCTTGGAATAAGGCCGGTGTGCGTTTGTCTATATGTTA
TTTTCCACCATATTGCCGTCTTTTGGCAATGTGAGGGCCCGGAAACCTGGCCCTGTCTTCTTGACGAGCA
TTCCTAGGGGTCTTTCCCCTCTCGCCAAAGGAATGCAAGGTCTGTTGAATGTCGTGAAGGAAGCAGTTCC
TCTGGAAGCTTCTTGAAGACAAACAACGTCTGTAGCGACCCTTTGCAGGCAGCGGAACCCCCCACCTGGC
GACAGGTGCCTCTGCGGCCAAAAGCCACGTGTATAAGATACACCTGCAAAGGCGGCACAACCCCAGTGCC
ACGTTGTGAGTTGGATAGTTGTGGAAAGAGTCAAATGGCTCTCCTCAAGCGTATTCAACAAGGGGCTGAA
GGATGCCCAGAAGGTACCCCATTGTATGGGATCTGATCTGGGGCCTCGGTGCACATGCTTTACATGTGTT
TAGTCGAGGTTAAAAAAACGTCTAGGCCCCCCGAACCACGGGGACGTGGTTTTCCTTTGAAAAACACGAT
GATAAGCTTGCCACAACCCACAAGGAGACGACCTTCCATGACCGAGTACAAGCCCACGGTGCGCCTCGCC
ACCCGCGACGACGTCCCCCGGGCCGTACGCACCCTCGCCGCCGCGTTCGCCGACTACCCCGCCACGCGCC
ACACCGTCGACCCGGACCGCCACATCGAGCGGGTCACCGAGCTGCAAGAACTCTTCCTCACGCGCGTCGG
GCTCGACATCGGCAAGGTGTGGGTCGCGGACGACGGCGCCGCGGTGGCGGTCTGGACCACGCCGGAGAGC
GTCGAAGCGGGGGCGGTGTTCGCCGAGATCGGCCCGCGCATGGCCGAGTTGAGCGGTTCCCGGCTGGCCG
CGCAGCAACAGATGGAAGGCCTCCTGGCGCCGCACCGGCCCAAGGAGCCCGCGTGGTTCCTGGCCACCGT
CGGCGTCTCGCCCGACCACCAGGGCAAGGGTCTGGGCAGCGCCGTCGTGCTCCCCGGAGTGGAGGCGGCC
GAGCGCGCCGGGGTGCCCGCCTTCCTGGAGACCTCCGCGCCCCGCAACCTCCCCTTCTACGAGCGGCTCG
GCTTCACCGTCACCGCCGACGTCGAGGTGCCCGAAGGACCGCGCACCTGGTGCATGACCCGCAAGCCCGG
TGCCTAGACGCGTCTGGAACAATCAACCTCTGGATTACAAAATTTGTGAAAGATTGACTGGTATTCTTAA
CTATGTTGCTCCTTTTACGCTATGTGGATACGCTGCTTTAATGCCTTTGTATCATGCTATTGCTTCCCGT
ATGGCTTTCATTTTCTCCTCCTTGTATAAATCCTGGTTGCTGTCTCTTTATGAGGAGTTGTGGCCCGTTG
TCAGGCAACGTGGCGTGGTGTGCACTGTGTTTGCTGACGCAACCCCCACTGGTTGGGGCATTGCCACCAC
CTGTCAGCTCCTTTCCGGGACTTTCGCTTTCCCCCTCCCTATTGCCACGGCGGAACTCATCGCCGCCTGC
CTTGCCCGCTGCTGGACAGGGGCTCGGCTGTTGGGCACTGACAATTCCGTGGTGTTGTCGGGGAAGCTGA
CGTCCTTTCCATGGCTGCTCGCCTGTGTTGCCACCTGGATTCTGCGCGGGACGTCCTTCTGCTACGTCCC
TTCGGCCCTCAATCCAGCGGACCTTCCTTCCCGCGGCCTGCTGCCGGCTCTGCGGCCTCTTCCGCGTCTT
CGCCTTCGCCCTCAGACGAGTCGGATCTCCCTTTGGGCCGCCTCCCCGCCTGGAATTAATTCTGCAGTCG
AGACCTAGAAAAACATGGAGCAATCACAAGTAGCAATACAGCAGCTACCAATGCTGATTGTGCCTGGCTA
GAAGCACAAGAGGAGGAGGAGGTGGGTTTTCCAGTCACACCTCAGGTACCTTTAAGACCAATGACTTACA
AGGCAGCTGTAGATCTTAGCCACTTTTTAAAAGAAAAGAGGGGACTGGAAGGGCTAATTCACTCCCAACG
AAGACAAGATATCCTTGATCTGTGGATCTACCACACACAAGGCTACTTCCCTGATTAGCAGAACTACACA
CCAGGGCCAGGGGTCAGATATCCACTGACCTTTGGATGGTGCTACAAGCTAGTACCAGTTGAGCCAGATA
AGGTAGAAGAGGCCAATAAAGGAGAGAACACCAGCTTGTTACACCCTGTGAGCCTGCATGGGATGGATGA
CCCGGAGAGAGAAGTGTTAGAGTGGAGGTTTGACAGCCGCCTAGCATTTCATCACGTGGCCCGAGAGCTG
CATCCGGAGTACTTCAAGAACTGCTGATATCGAGCTTGCTACAAGGGACTTTCCGCTGGGGACTTTCCAG
GGAGGCGTGGCCTGGGCGGGACTGGGGAGTGGCGAGCCCTCAGATCCTGCATATAAGCAGCTGCTTTTTG
CCTGTACTGGGTCTCTCTGGTTAGACCAGATCTGAGCCTGGGAGCTCTCTGGCTAACTAGGGAACCCACT
GCTTAAGCCTCAATAAAGCTTGCCTTGAGTGCTTCAAGTAGTGTGTGCCCGTCTGTTGTGTGACTCTGGT
AACTAGAGATCCCTCAGACCCTTTTAGTCAGTGTGGAAAATCTCTAGCAGTAGTAGTTCATGTCATCTTA
TTATTCAGTATTTATAACTTGCAAAGAAATGAATATCAGAGAGTGAGAGGCCTTGACATTGCTAGCGTTT
ACCGTCGACCTCTAGCTAGAGCTTGGCGTAATCATGGTCATAGCTGTTTCCTGTGTGAAATTGTTATCCG
CTCACAATTCCACACAACATACGAGCCGGAAGCATAAAGTGTAAAGCCTGGGGTGCCTAATGAGTGAGCT
AACTCACATTAATTGCGTTGCGCTCACTGCCCGCTTTCCAGTCGGGAAACCTGTCGTGCCAGCTGCATTA
ATGAATCGGCCAACGCGCGGGGAGAGGCGGTTTGCGTATTGGGCGCTCTTCCGCTTCCTCGCTCACTGAC
TCGCTGCGCTCGGTCGTTCGGCTGCGGCGAGCGGTATCAGCTCACTCAAAGGCGGTAATACGGTTATCCA
CAGAATCAGGGGATAACGCAGGAAAGAACATGTGAGCAAAAGGCCAGCAAAAGGCCAGGAACCGTAAAAA
GGCCGCGTTGCTGGCGTTTTTCCATAGGCTCCGCCCCCCTGACGAGCATCACAAAAATCGACGCTCAAGT
CAGAGGTGGCGAAACCCGACAGGACTATAAAGATACCAGGCGTTTCCCCCTGGAAGCTCCCTCGTGCGCT
CTCCTGTTCCGACCCTGCCGCTTACCGGATACCTGTCCGCCTTTCTCCCTTCGGGAAGCGTGGCGCTTTC
TCATAGCTCACGCTGTAGGTATCTCAGTTCGGTGTAGGTCGTTCGCTCCAAGCTGGGCTGTGTGCACGAA
CCCCCCGTTCAGCCCGACCGCTGCGCCTTATCCGGTAACTATCGTCTTGAGTCCAACCCGGTAAGACACG
ACTTATCGCCACTGGCAGCAGCCACTGGTAACAGGATTAGCAGAGCGAGGTATGTAGGCGGTGCTACAGA
GTTCTTGAAGTGGTGGCCTAACTACGGCTACACTAGAAGAACAGTATTTGGTATCTGCGCTCTGCTGAAG
CCAGTTACCTTCGGAAAAAGAGTTGGTAGCTCTTGATCCGGCAAACAAACCACCGCTGGTAGCGGTGGTT
TTTTTGTTTGCAAGCAGCAGATTACGCGCAGAAAAAAAGGATCTCAAGAAGATCCTTTGATCTTTTCTAC
GGGGTCTGACGCTCAGTGGAACGAAAACTCACGTTAAGGGATTTTGGTCATGAGATTATCAAAAAGGATC
TTCACCTAGATCCTTTTAAATTAAAAATGAAGTTTTAAATCAATCTAAAGTATATATGAGTAAACTTGGT
CTGACAGTTACCAATGCTTAATCAGTGAGGCACCTATCTCAGCGATCTGTCTATTTCGTTCATCCATAGT
TGCCTGACTCCCCGTCGTGTAGATAACTACGATACGGGAGGGCTTACCATCTGGCCCCAGTGCTGCAATG
ATACCGCGAGACCCACGCTCACCGGCTCCAGATTTATCAGCAATAAACCAGCCAGCCGGAAGGGCCGAGC
GCAGAAGTGGTCCTGCAACTTTATCCGCCTCCATCCAGTCTATTAATTGTTGCCGGGAAGCTAGAGTAAG
TAGTTCGCCAGTTAATAGTTTGCGCAACGTTGTTGCCATTGCTACAGGCATCGTGGTGTCACGCTCGTCG
TTTGGTATGGCTTCATTCAGCTCCGGTTCCCAACGATCAAGGCGAGTTACATGATCCCCCATGTTGTGCA
AAAAAGCGGTTAGCTCCTTCGGTCCTCCGATCGTTGTCAGAAGTAAGTTGGCCGCAGTGTTATCACTCAT
GGTTATGGCAGCACTGCATAATTCTCTTACTGTCATGCCATCCGTAAGATGCTTTTCTGTGACTGGTGAG
TACTCAACCAAGTCATTCTGAGAATAGTGTATGCGGCGACCGAGTTGCTCTTGCCCGGCGTCAATACGGG
ATAATACCGCGCCACATAGCAGAACTTTAAAAGTGCTCATCATTGGAAAACGTTCTTCGGGGCGAAAACT
CTCAAGGATCTTACCGCTGTTGAGATCCAGTTCGATGTAACCCACTCGTGCACCCAACTGATCTTCAGCA
TCTTTTACTTTCACCAGCGTTTCTGGGTGAGCAAAAACAGGAAGGCAAAATGCCGCAAAAAAGGGAATAA
GGGCGACACGGAAATGTTGAATACTCATACTCTTCCTTTTTCAATATTATTGAAGCATTTATCAGGGTTA
TTGTCTCATGAGCGGATACATATTTGAATGTATTTAGAAAAATAAACAAATAGGGGTTCCGCGCACATTT
CCCCGAAAAGTGCCACCTGACGTCGACGGATCGGGAGATCAACTTGTTTATTGCAGCTTATAATGGTTAC
AAATAAAGCAATAGCATCACAAATTTCACAAATAAAGCATTTTTTTCACTGCATTCTAGTTGTGGTTTGT
CCAAACTCATCAATGTATCTTATCATGTCTGGATCAACTGGATAACTCAAGCTAACCAAAATCATCCCAA
ACTTCCCACCCCATACCCTATTACCACTGCCAATTACCTGTGGTTTCATTTACTCTAAACCTGTGATTCC
TCTGAATTATTTTCATTTTAAAGAAATTGTATTTGTTAAATATGTACTACAAACTTAGTAGT
Features (pLannotate 1.2.2; 25 found; start..end, strand, type, name):
    377..634     +  LTR            5' LTR (truncated): truncated 5' long terminal repeat (LTR) from HIV-1
    681..806     +  misc_feature   HIV-1 Ψ: packaging signal of human immunodeficiency virus type 1
    790..1128    +  CDS            HIV-1 gag (fragment): gag protein from human immunodeficiency virus 1; gag
   1303..1536    +  misc_feature   RRE: The Rev response element (RRE) of HIV-1 allows for Rev-dependent mRNA export from the nucleus to the cytoplasm.
   1913..2013    +  CDS            Rev (fragment): human immunodeficiency virus 1 (HIV-1) Rev protein; rev; enhances nuclear export of unspliced and incompletely spliced viral mRNAs
   2028..2143    +  misc_feature   cPPT/CTS: central polypurine tract and central termination sequence of HIV-1 (lacking the first T)
   2356..2567    +  promoter       EF-1α core promoter: core promoter for human elongation factor EF-1α
   2568..2681    +  intron         EF-1α intron A (fragment): intron upstream of the start codon of human EF-1α
   3307..3510    +  intron         EF-1α intron A: truncated intron upstream of the start codon of human EF-1α
   3553..3807    +  CDS            B4GALT1 (fragment): B4GT1_HUMAN - Also known as GGTB2. Experimental evidence at protein level: Swiss-Prot protein existence level 1. [Processed beta-1,4-galactosyltransferase 1]: The cell surface form functions as a recognition molecule during a variety of cell to cell and cell to matrix interactions, as those occurring during development and egg fertilization, by binding to specific oligosaccharide ligands on opposing cells or in the extracellular matrix. From Homo sapiens (Human).
   3808..4524    +  CDS            EGFP: the original enhanced GFP (Yang et al., 1996) mammalian codon-optimized
   4653..5115    +  misc_feature   IRES: internal ribosome entry site (IRES) of the encephalomyocarditis virus (EMCV)
   5148..5745    +  CDS            PuroR (fragment): puromycin N-acetyltransferase; pac from Streptomyces alboniger; confers resistance to puromycin
   5761..6349    +  misc_feature   WPRE: woodchuck hepatitis virus posttranscriptional regulatory element
   6366..6884    +  CDS            nef (fragment): NEF_HV1BR - Experimental evidence at protein level: Swiss-Prot protein existence level 1. Extracellular Nef protein targets CD4(+) T-lymphocytes for apoptosis by interacting with CXCR4 surface receptors (PubMed:14990729). From Human immunodeficiency virus type 1 group M subtype B (isolate BRU/LAI) (HIV-1).
   6932..7189    +  LTR            5' LTR (truncated): truncated 5' long terminal repeat (LTR) from HIV-1
   7341..7357    -  protein_bind   lac operator: The lac repressor binds to the lac operator to inhibit transcription in E. coli. This inhibition can be relieved by adding lactose or isopropyl-β-D-thiogalactopyranoside (IPTG). lac repressor encoded by lacI
   7365..7395    -  promoter       lac promoter: promoter for the E. coli lac operon
   7410..7431    -  protein_bind   CAP binding site: CAP binding activates transcription in the presence of cAMP. E. coli catabolite activator protein
   7444..7536    -  CDS            lacI (fragment): lac repressor; lacI; The lac repressor binds to the lac operator to inhibit transcription in E. coli. This inhibition can be relieved by adding lactose or isopropyl-β-D-thiogalactopyranoside (IPTG).
   7719..8307    -  rep_origin     ori: high-copy-number ColE1/pMB1/pBR322/pUC origin of replication
   8478..9338    -  CDS            AmpR: β-lactamase; bla; confers resistance to ampicillin, carbenicillin, and related antibiotics
   9339..9443    -  promoter       AmpR promoter: bla
   9491..9625    +  polyA_signal   SV40 poly(A) signal: SV40 polyadenylation signal
   9792..329     +  CDS            nef (fragment) (across the origin): NEF_HV1BR - Experimental evidence at protein level: Swiss-Prot protein existence level 1. Extracellular Nef protein targets CD4(+) T-lymphocytes for apoptosis by interacting with CXCR4 surface receptors (PubMed:14990729). From Human immunodeficiency virus type 1 group M subtype B (isolate BRU/LAI) (HIV-1).
