[The description below was written by a language model from this plasmid's Addgene catalogue record and pLannotate feature annotations shown in this document.]
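Description:
pLVX-EF1a-GalT-IRES-Puromycin is an HIV-1-based lentiviral transfer plasmid for mammalian expression, built on the pLVX-EF1a-IRES-Puromycin backbone and designed to express an EGFP-tagged Golgi marker. In bacteria it is maintained through a high-copy ColE1/pUC-type origin and an ampicillin resistance gene (β-lactamase) with its own promoter. Remnants of the lac promoter/operator region and a stray SV40 poly(A) signal also sit in the plasmid backbone. The viral portion is flanked by two HIV-1 LTR sequences, each preceded by a stretch that matches nef, which overlaps the U3 region of the LTR. It also contains the Ψ packaging signal running into a gag fragment, the Rev response element for Rev-dependent nuclear export of the genomic RNA, and the cPPT/CTS, which aids nuclear import of the reverse-transcribed genome. A WPRE lies downstream of the cassette to enhance transcript stability and expression.

The payload is driven by the human EF-1α promoter, annotated as the core promoter plus intron A segments. It transcribes a bicistronic message. The first cistron encodes the N-terminal portion of human β-1,4-galactosyltransferase 1 (B4GALT1), with amino acids 83–398 deleted, fused at its C terminus to EGFP. The retained segment of this type II membrane protein is a commonly used Golgi-targeting sequence, so the fusion labels the Golgi with green fluorescence. An EMCV IRES then allows translation of puromycin N-acetyltransferase from the same transcript, which links drug selection to marker expression in transfected or transduced cells. The construct belongs to a reference set of organelle landmarks for assigning protein subcellular localisation by image-based machine learning. The sequenced record (9,792 nt) is slightly shorter than the catalogued total size of 9,807 bp.
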