Addgene plasmid #134862: pLVX-EF1a-GalT-IRES-Puromycin
Purpose: Expresses EGFP-tagged Golgi marker
Depositing lab: David Andrews. Depositing organization: Sunnybrook Research Institute. Publication: A reference library for assigning protein subcellular localizations by image-based machine learning. Schormann W, Hariharan S, Andrews DW. J Cell Biol. 2020 Mar 2;219(3). pii: 133635. doi: 10.1083/jcb.201904090. PubMed 31968357.
Backbone
  Vector backbone: pLVX-EF1a-IRES-Puromycin
  Backbone size w/o insert (bp): 8825
  Total vector size (bp): 9807
  Vector type: Mammalian Expression, Lentiviral
  Selectable markers: Puromycin
Growth in bacteria
  Bacterial resistance: Ampicillin, 100 μg/mL
  Growth temperature: 30°C
  Growth strain: NEB Stable
  Copy number: High Copy
Gene/Insert
  Gene/Insert name: beta 1,4-galactosyltransferase
  Species: H. sapiens (human)
  Insert size (bp): 246
  Mutation: deleted amino acids 83-398
  Entrez Gene: B4GALT1 (a.k.a. B4GAL-T1, CDG2D, CLDLFIB, GGTB2, GT1, GTB, beta4Gal-T1)
  Promoter: EF1a
  Tag / fusion protein: EGFP (C terminal on insert)
  Cloning method: Unknown
  Sequencing primers: 5′ ATGCGATGGAGTTTCCCCAC
Resource information
  A portion of this plasmid was derived from a plasmid made by: GalT sequence (1-246 bp) was subcloned from Clontech construct.
Terms and licenses: Academic/Nonprofit Terms; Industry Terms: Not Available to Industry
How to cite: pLVX-EF1a-GalT-IRES-Puromycin was a gift from David Andrews (Addgene plasmid # 134862 ; http://n2t.net/addgene:134862 ; RRID:Addgene_134862)
