>Addgene plasmid #134862 | pLVX-EF1a-GalT-IRES-Puromycin | depositor partial sequence | sequence record 263231 | GalT
CGAAGGGGGATGAGTAGGCCAGCTTGGCACTTGATGTAATTCTCCTTGGAATTTGCCCTTTTTGAGTTTG
GATCTTGGTTCATTCTCAAGCCTCAGACAGTGGTTCAAAGTTTTTTTCTTCCATTTCAGGTGTCGTGAGG
ATCTATTTCCGGTGAATTCCTCGAGACTAGCATGAGGCTTCGGGAGCCGCTCCTGAGCGGCAGCGCCGCG
ATGCCAGGCGCGTCCCTACAGCGGGCCTGCCGCCTGCTCGTGGCCGTCTGCGCTCTGCACCTTGGCGTCA
CCCTCGTTTACTACCTGGCTGGCCGCGACCTGAGCCGCCTGCCCCAACTGGTCGGAGTCTCCACACCGCT
GCAGGGCGGCTCGAACAGTGCCGCCGCCATCGGGCAGTCCTCCGGGGAGCTCCGGACCGGAGGGGCCAAG
GATCCACCGGTCGCCACCATGGTGAGCAAGGGCGAGGAGCTGTTCACCGGGGTGGTGCCCATCCTGGTCG
AGCTGGACGGCGACGTAAACGGCCACAAGTTCAGCGTGTCCGGCGAGGGCGAGGGCGATGCCACCTACGG
CAAGCTGACCCTGAAGTTCATCTGCACCACCGGCAAGCTGCCCGTGCCCTGGCCCACCCTCGTGACCACC
TTCGGCTACGGCCTGCAGTGCTTCGCCCGCTACCCCGACCACATGAAGCAGCACGACTTCTTCAAGTCCG
CCATGCCCGAAGGCTACGTCCAGGAGCGCACCATCTTCTTCAAGGACGACGGCAACTACAAGACCCGCGC
CGAGGTGAAGTTCGAGGGCGACACCCTGCTGAACCGCATCGAGCTGAAGGGCATCGACTTCAAGGAGGAC
GGCAACATCCTGGGGCACAAGCTGGAGTACAACTACAACAGCCACAACGTCTATATCATGGCCGACAAGC
AGAAGAACGGCATCAAGGTGAACTTCAAGATCCGCCACACATCGAGGACGGCAGCGTGCAGCTCGCGACC
ACTACCAGCAACACCCCATCGCGACGCCCGTGCTGCTGCCGAACACTACTGAGCTACAGTCCGCCTGAGC
AAAGACCCACGAGAGCGCGATCACATGTCTGCTGAGTTCGTGACGCGCGGATCACTCTCGGCATGACGAC
TGACAGTAAGCGGCGGATTCGGCCCTTTCCTCCCCCCTAACGTTTTACTGCAGTCGCATGGAATAGCGAT
GCTTGGCTAAAAGTAATTTCCCCCAAAG
